>Addgene plasmid #140372 | pJBL702 | addgene full sequence | sequence record 307666 | Addgene NGS Result
CAGCGAGTCAGTGAGCGAGGAAGCGGAAGAGCGCCCAATACGCAAACCGCCTCTCCCCGCGCGTTGGCCG
ATTCATTAATGCAGCTGGCACGACAGGTTTCCCGACTGGAAAGCGGGCAGTGAGCGCAACGCAATTAATG
TGAGTTAGCTCACTCATTAGGCACCCCAGGCTTTACACTTTATGCTTCCGGCTCGTATGTTGTGTGGAAT
TGTGAGCGGATAACAATTTCACACAGGAAACAGCTATGACCATGATTACGCCAAGCTTGCATGCCTGCAG
GTCGACTCTAGATAATACGACTCACTATATCCCTATCAGTGATAGAGACCCACATACTCTGATGATCCGA
GACGGTCGGGTCCAGATATTCGTATCTGTCGAGTAGAGTGTGGGCTCGGATCATTCATGGCAAGAGACGG
TCGGGTCCAGATATTCGTATCTGTCGAGTAGAGTGTGGGCTCTTGCCATGTGTATGTGGGTAGCATAACC
CCTTGGGGCCTCTAAACGGGTCTTGAGGGGTTTTTTGATCCCCGGGTACCGAGCTCGAATTCACTGGCCG
TCGTTTTACAACGTCGTGACTGGGAAAACCCTGGCGTTACCCAACTTAATCGCCTTGCAGCACATCCCCC
TTTCGCCAGCTGGCGTAATAGCGAAGAGGCCCGCACCGATCGCCCTTCCCAACAGTTGCGCAGCCTGAAT
GGCGAATGGCGCCTGATGCGGTATTTTCTCCTTACGCATCTGTGCGGTATTTCACACCGCATATGGTGCA
CTCTCAGTACAATCTGCTCTGATGCCGCATAGTTAAGCCAGCCCCGACACCCGCCAACACCCGCTGACGC
GCCCTGACGGGCTTGTCTGCTCCCGGCATCCGCTTACAGACAAGCTGTGACCGTCTCCGGGAGCTGCATG
TGTCAGAGGTTTTCACCGTCATCACCGAAACGCGCGAGACGAAAGGGCCTCGTGATACGCCTATTTTTAT
AGGTTAATGTCATGATAATAATGGTTTCTTAGACGTCAGGTGGCACTTTTCGGGGAAATGTGCGCGGAAC
CCCTATTTGTTTATTTTTCTAAATACATTCAAATATGTATCCGCTCATGAGACAATAACCCTGATAAATG
CTTCAATAATATTGAAAAAGGAAGAGTATGAGTATTCAACATTTCCGTGTCGCCCTTATTCCCTTTTTTG
CGGCATTTTGCCTTCCTGTTTTTGCTCACCCAGAAACGCTGGTGAAAGTAAAAGATGCTGAAGATCAGTT
GGGTGCACGAGTGGGTTACATCGAACTGGATCTCAACAGCGGTAAGATCCTTGAGAGTTTTCGCCCCGAA
GAACGTTTTCCAATGATGAGCACTTTTAAAGTTCTGCTATGTGGCGCGGTATTATCCCGTATTGACGCCG
GGCAAGAGCAACTCGGTCGCCGCATACACTATTCTCAGAATGACTTGGTTGAGTACTCACCAGTCACAGA
AAAGCATCTTACGGATGGCATGACAGTAAGAGAATTATGCAGTGCTGCCATAACCATGAGTGATAACACT
GCGGCCAACTTACTTCTGACAACGATCGGAGGACCGAAGGAGCTAACCGCTTTTTTGCACAACATGGGGG
ATCATGTAACTCGCCTTGATCGTTGGGAACCGGAGCTGAATGAAGCCATACCAAACGACGAGCGTGACAC
CACGATGCCTGTAGCAATGGCAACAACGTTGCGCAAACTATTAACTGGCGAACTACTTACTCTAGCTTCC
CGGCAACAATTAATAGACTGGATGGAGGCGGATAAAGTTGCAGGACCACTTCTGCGCTCGGCCCTTCCGG
CTGGCTGGTTTATTGCTGATAAATCTGGAGCCGGTGAGCGTGGGTCTCGCGGTATCATTGCAGCACTGGG
GCCAGATGGTAAGCCCTCCCGTATCGTAGTTATCTACACGACGGGGAGTCAGGCAACTATGGATGAACGA
AATAGACAGATCGCTGAGATAGGTGCCTCACTGATTAAGCATTGGTAACTGTCAGACCAAGTTTACTCAT
ATATACTTTAGATTGATTTAAAACTTCATTTTTAATTTAAAAGGATCTAGGTGAAGATCCTTTTTGATAA
TCTCATGACCAAAATCCCTTAACGTGAGTTTTCGTTCCACTGAGCGTCAGACCCCGTAGAAAAGATCAAA
GGATCTTCTTGAGATCCTTTTTTTCTGCGCGTAATCTGCTGCTTGCAAACAAAAAAACCACCGCTACCAG
CGGTGGTTTGTTTGCCGGATCAAGAGCTACCAACTCTTTTTCCGAAGGTAACTGGCTTCAGCAGAGCGCA
GATACCAAATACTGTTCTTCTAGTGTAGCCGTAGTTAGGCCACCACTTCAAGAACTCTGTAGCACCGCCT
ACATACCTCGCTCTGCTAATCCTGTTACCAGTGGCTGCTGCCAGTGGCGATAAGTCGTGTCTTACCGGGT
TGGACTCAAGACGATAGTTACCGGATAAGGCGCAGCGGTCGGGCTGAACGGGGGGTTCGTGCACACAGCC
CAGCTTGGAGCGAACGACCTACACCGAACTGAGATACCTACAGCGTGAGCTATGAGAAAGCGCCACGCTT
CCCGAAGGGAGAAAGGCGGACAGGTATCCGGTAAGCGGCAGGGTCGGAACAGGAGAGCGCACGAGGGAGC
TTCCAGGGGGAAACGCCTGGTATCTTTATAGTCCTGTCGGGTTTCGCCACCTCTGACTTGAGCGTCGATT
TTTGTGATGCTCGTCAGGGGGGCGGAGCCTATGGAAAAACGCCAGCAACGCGGCCTTTTTACGGTTCCTG
GCCTTTTGCTGGCCTTTTGCTCACATGTTCTTTCCTGCGTTATCCCCTGATTCTGTGGATAACCGTATTA
CCGCCTTTGAGTGAGCTGATACCGCTCGCCGCAGCCGAACGACCGAGCG
Features (pLannotate 1.2.2; 16 found; start..end, strand, type, name):
      2..29      +  rep_origin     RSF ori (fragment): Plasmids containing the RSF 1030 origin of replication can be propagated in E. coli cells that contain additional plasmids with compatible origins.
     31..123     +  CDS            lacI (fragment): lac repressor; lacI; The lac repressor binds to the lac operator to inhibit transcription in E. coli. This inhibition can be relieved by adding lactose or isopropyl-β-D-thiogalactopyranoside (IPTG).
    136..157     +  protein_bind   CAP binding site: CAP binding activates transcription in the presence of cAMP. E. coli catabolite activator protein
    172..202     +  promoter       lac promoter: promoter for the E. coli lac operon
    210..226     +  protein_bind   lac operator: The lac repressor binds to the lac operator to inhibit transcription in E. coli. This inhibition can be relieved by adding lactose or isopropyl-β-D-thiogalactopyranoside (IPTG). lac repressor encoded by lacI
    263..292     -  misc_feature   MCS (fragment): pUC18/19 multiple cloning site
    293..309     +  promoter       T7 promoter (fragment): promoter for bacteriophage T7 RNA polymerase
    309..328     +  promoter       PLtetO-1 promoter (fragment): modified phage lambda PL promoter with tet operator sites (Lutz and Bujard, 1997)
    481..527     +  terminator     T7 terminator: transcription terminator for bacteriophage T7 RNA polymerase
    527..552     -  misc_feature   MCS (fragment): pUC18/19 multiple cloning site
    549..706     +  CDS            lacZα (fragment): LacZα fragment of β-galactosidase; lacZ fragment
    712..811     -  misc_feature   bom (fragment): basis of mobility region from pBR322
    913..948     -  CDS            rop (fragment): Rop protein, which maintains plasmids at low copy number; rop
   1043..1147    +  promoter       AmpR promoter: bla
   1148..2008    +  CDS            AmpR: β-lactamase; bla; confers resistance to ampicillin, carbenicillin, and related antibiotics
   2179..2767    +  rep_origin     ori: high-copy-number ColE1/pMB1/pBR322/pUC origin of replication
