[The description below was written by a language model from this plasmid's Addgene catalogue record and pLannotate feature annotations shown in this document.]
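Description:
pJBL702 is a small (about 2.9 kb) synthetic-biology plasmid built on the pUC19 backbone. It serves as a DNA template for a TetR-regulated fluorescent RNA reporter rather than for protein expression. It is propagated in E. coli at high copy from the ColE1/pUC-type origin and selected with ampicillin through the β-lactamase (AmpR) gene and its native promoter. The remaining annotated backbone elements are typical pUC remnants: the CAP binding site, lac promoter and operator, split portions of the multiple cloning site, and a lacZα fragment interrupted by the insert. Short matches to lacI, bom, rop and an RSF origin are fragmentary annotation hits with no evident functional role.

The payload, inserted by Gibson assembly into the cloning site, is a compact synthetic transcription unit named T7-0BP-tetO-3WJdB-T. A bacteriophage T7 promoter is followed immediately, with no spacer bases, by a tet operator, which the feature table picks up as a short PLtetO-1 fragment abutting the T7 promoter. Downstream lies the 3WJdB sequence, a three-way-junction dimeric Broccoli RNA aptamer that fluoresces when bound to its dye ligand; it is not separately annotated but falls in the gap before the T7 terminator that closes the unit. When TetR occupies the operator, transcription by T7 RNA polymerase is blocked. A tetracycline-class ligand releases TetR, and the aptamer is then transcribed to give a fluorescent signal. The associated publication places the construct in work on cell-free biosensors for water contaminants. The "0BP" designation suggests it is one of a series testing promoter-to-operator spacing, though the record does not describe the other members.
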