Addgene plasmid #140372: pJBL702
Purpose: Expresses TetR-regulated 3WJdB RNA aptamer driven by T7 promoter with the tetO sequence 0BP dowsntream from the promoter
Depositing lab: Julius Lucks. Depositing organization: Northwestern University. Publication: Cell-free biosensors for rapid detection of water contaminants. Jung JK, Alam KK, Verosloff MS, Capdevila DA, Desmau M, Clauer PR, Lee JW, Nguyen PQ, Pasten PA, Matiasek SJ, Gaillard JF, Giedroc DP, Collins JJ, Lucks JB. Nat Biotechnol. 2020 Jul 6. pii: 10.1038/s41587-020-0571-7. doi: 10.1038/s41587-020-0571-7. PubMed 32632301.
Backbone
  Vector backbone: pUC19
  Vector type: Synthetic Biology
Growth in bacteria
  Bacterial resistance: Ampicillin, 100 μg/mL
  Growth temperature: 37°C
  Growth strain: DH5alpha
  Copy number: High Copy
Gene/Insert
  Gene/Insert name: T7-0BP-tetO-3WJdB-T
  Species: Synthetic
  Cloning method: Gibson Cloning
Terms and licenses: Academic/Nonprofit Terms; Industry Terms: Not Available to Industry
How to cite: pJBL702 was a gift from Julius Lucks (Addgene plasmid # 140372 ; http://n2t.net/addgene:140372 ; RRID:Addgene_140372)
